>Addgene plasmid #39161 | SPR | depositor partial sequence | sequence record 49212 | SPR sequence 859 bps
ATGCACCATCATCATCATCATTCTTCTGGTGTAGATCTGGGTACCGAGAACCTGTACTTCCAATCCATGC
TGGGTCGTGCGGTGTGCCTGCTGACCGGTGCGAGCCGTGGTTTTGGTCGTACCCTGGCGCCGCTGCTGGC
GAGCCTGCTGAGCCCGGGTAGCGTGCTGGTGCTGAGCGCGCGTAACGATGAAGCGCTGCGTCAGCTGGAA
GCGGAACTGGGTGCGGAACGTAGCGGTCTGCGTGTGGTGCGTGTGCCGGCGGATCTGGGTGCGGAAGCGG
GTCTGCAGCAGCTGCTGGGTGCGCTGCGTGAACTGCCGCGTCCGAAAGGCCTGCAGCGTCTGCTGCTGAT
TAATAATGCGGGCAGCCTGGGCGATGTGAGCAAAGGCTTTGTGGATCTGAGCGATAGCACCCAGGTGAAC
AATTATTGGGCGCTGAACCTGACCAGCATGCTGTGCCTGACCAGCAGCGTGCTGAAAGCGTTTCCGGATA
GCCCGGGCCTGAACCGTACCGTGGTGAATATTAGCAGCCTGTGCGCGCTGCAGCCGTTTAAAGGTTGGGC
GCTGTATTGCGCGGGCAAAGCGGCCCGTGATATGCTGTTTCAGGTGCTGGCGCTGGAAGAACCGAATGTG
CGTGTGCTGAATTATGCGCCGGGTCCGCTGGATACCGATATGCAGCAGCTGGCGCGTGAAACCAGCGTTG
ATCCGGATATGCGTAAAGGCCTGCAGGAACTGAAAGCGAAAGGCAAACTGGTGGATTGCAAAGTGAGCGC
GCAGAAACTGCTGAGCCTGCTGGAAAAAGATGAATTTAAAAGCGGCGCGCATGTGGATTTTTATGATAAA
TGACAGTAAAGGTGGATAC
