>Addgene plasmid #39161 | SPR | addgene partial sequence | sequence record 52544 | T7_term
TAGCAGCCGGATCTCAGTGGTGGTGGTGGTGGTGCTCGAGTGCGGCCGCAAGCTTGTCGACGGAGCTCGA
ATTCGGATCCGTATCCACCTTTACTGTCATTTATCATAAAAATCCACATGCGCGCCGCTTTTAAATTCAT
CTTTTTCCAGCAGGCTCAGCAGTTTCTGCGCGCTCACTTTGCAATCCACCAGTTTGCCTTTCGCTTTCAG
TTCCTGCAGGCCTTTACGCATATCCGGATCAACGCTGGTTTCACGCGCCAGCTGCTGCATATCGGTATCC
AGCGGACCCGGCGCATAATTCAGCACACGCACATTCGGTTCTTCCAGCGCCAGCACCTGAAACAGCATAT
CACGGGCCGCTTTGCCCGCGCAATACAGCGCCCAACCTTTAAACGGCTGCAGCGCGCACAGGCTGCTAAT
ATTCACCACGGTACGGTTCAGGCCCGGGCTATCCGGAAACGCTTTCAGCACGCTGCTGGTCAGGCACAGC
ATGCTGGTCAGGTTCAGCGCCCAATAATTGTTCACCTGGGTGCTATCGCTCAGATCCACAAAGCCTTTGC
TCACATCGCCCAGGCTGCCCGCATTATTAATCAGCAGCAGACGCTGCAGGCCTTTCGGACGCGGCAGTTC
ACGCAGCGCACCCAGCAGCTGCTGCAGACCCGCTTCCGCACCCAGATCCGCCGGCACACGCACCACACGC
AGACCGCTACGTTCCGCACCCAGTTCCGCTTCCAGCTGACGCAGCGCTTCATCGTTACGCGCGCTCAGCA
CCAGCACGCTACCCGGGCTCAGCAGGCTCGCCAGCAGCGGCGCCAGGGTACGACCAAAACCACGGCTCGC
ACCGGTCAGCAGGCACACCGCA
