>Addgene plasmid #39161 | SPR | addgene partial sequence | sequence record 52545 | T7 5'-TAATACGACTCACTATAGGG-3'
CCCTCTAAAATAATTTTGTTTAACTTTAAGAAGGAGATATACATATGCACCATCATCATCATCATTCTTC
TGGTGTAGATCTGGGTACCGAGAACCTGTACTTCCAATCCATGCTGGGTCGTGCGGTGTGCCTGCTGACC
GGTGCGAGCCGTGGTTTTGGTCGTACCCTGGCGCCGCTGCTGGCGAGCCTGCTGAGCCCGGGTAGCGTGC
TGGTGCTGAGCGCGCGTAACGATGAAGCGCTGCGTCAGCTGGAAGCGGAACTGGGTGCGGAACGTAGCGG
TCTGCGTGTGGTGCGTGTGCCGGCGGATCTGGGTGCGGAAGCGGGTCTGCAGCAGCTGCTGGGTGCGCTG
CGTGAACTGCCGCGTCCGAAAGGCCTGCAGCGTCTGCTGCTGATTAATAATGCGGGCAGCCTGGGCGATG
TGAGCAAAGGCTTTGTGGATCTGAGCGATAGCACCCAGGTGAACAATTATTGGGCGCTGAACCTGACCAG
CATGCTGTGCCTGACCAGCAGCGTGCTGAAAGCGTTTCCGGATAGCCCGGGCCTGAACCGTACCGTGGTG
AATATTAGCAGCCTGTGCGCGCTGCAGCCGTTTAAAGGTTGGGCGCTGTATTGCGCGGGCAAAGCGGCCC
GTGATATGCTGTTTCAGGTGCTGGCGCTGGAAGAACCGAATGTGCGTGTGCTGAATTATGCGCCGGGTCC
GCTGGATACCGATATGCAGCAGCTGGCGCGTGAAACCAGCGTTGATCCGGATATGCGTAAAGGCCTGCAG
GAACTGAAAGCGAAAGGCAAACTGGTGGATTGCAAAGTGAGCGCGCAGAAACTGCTGAGCCTGCTGGAAA
AAGATGAATTTAAAAGCGGCGCGCATGTGGATTTTTATGATAAATGACAGTAAAGGTGGA
