[The description below was written by a language model from this plasmid's Addgene catalogue record.]
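Description:
SPR is a bacterial expression plasmid built on the pLIC-SGC1 backbone from the SGC, a vector designed for ligation-independent cloning of targets for recombinant protein production in E. coli. It is selected with ampicillin and is recorded as low copy. The origin of replication and the promoter are not stated explicitly. However, the listed sequencing primers (T7 forward and T7 terminator) suggest that the insert sits between T7 promoter and terminator elements, as is usual for vectors of this type that are expressed in hosts supplying T7 RNA polymerase.

The insert is an 859 bp, codon-optimized sequence encoding human sepiapterin reductase (SPR, also known as SDR38C1). This NADPH-dependent short-chain dehydrogenase/reductase catalyses the final steps of tetrahydrobiopterin biosynthesis. The coding sequence carries an N-terminal His tag followed by a TEV protease recognition site, so the protein can be captured by immobilized metal affinity chromatography and the tag then removed by TEV cleavage to leave near-native protein. The stated purpose is bacterial expression for structure determination, and the record links the construct to a deposited crystal structure entry. It also cautions that the insert may not be the full open reading frame, which is common for constructs whose boundaries were chosen to improve solubility and crystallization. No feature table accompanies the record, so the exact construct boundaries and backbone elements cannot be confirmed here.
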