Addgene plasmid #39161: SPR
Purpose: Bacterial expression for structure determination; may not be full ORF
Depositing lab: Nicola Burgess-Brown. Depositing organization: University of Oxford.
Backbone
  Vector backbone: pLIC-SGC1
  Backbone manufacturer: SGC
  Vector type: Bacterial Expression
Growth in bacteria
  Bacterial resistance: Ampicillin, 100 μg/mL
  Growth temperature: 37°C
  Growth strain: Mach1
  Copy number: Low Copy
Gene/Insert
  Gene/Insert name: sepiapterin reductase (7,8-dihydrobiopterin:NADP+ oxidoreductase) (alt name: PDB:1Z6Z)
  Species: H. sapiens (human)
  Insert size (bp): 859
  Mutation: codon-optimized
  GenBank ID: PDB:1Z6Z
  Entrez Gene: SPR (a.k.a. SDR38C1)
  Tag / fusion protein: His Tev (N terminal on insert)
  Cloning method: Ligation Independent Cloning
  Sequencing primers: 5′ T7; 3′ T7-term
Terms and licenses: Academic/Nonprofit Terms; Industry Terms: Not Available to Industry
How to cite: SPR was a gift from Nicola Burgess-Brown (Addgene plasmid # 39161 ; http://n2t.net/addgene:39161 ; RRID:Addgene_39161)
